>Addgene plasmid #48365 | pDS67 | depositor full sequence | sequence record 71676 | Full plasmid sequence
GGGCGAATTGGGCCCGACGTCGCATGCTCCCGGCCGCCATGGCGGCCGCGGGAATTCGATTTTTAGATCT
GGTACCGGGCCCCCCCTCGAGGGCGGCCGATCGAGATCCGAGGAGCAGAAGCTGATCTCGGAGGAGGATC
TGCTGAGATCCGAGGAGCAGAAGCTGATCTCGGAGGAGGATCTGCTGAGATCCGAGGAGCAGAAGCTGAT
CTCAGAGGAGGATCTGCTGTGATCTAGTGCGGCCGTCGACAAAGTGTGACAACGTCGCACCATGTGTAGG
TTTTCATTTATGTTCTTTCTTTCTTTCTTTTGTGAATTTGTTTTCTGTCTCAAATGTTTTTAATTCGCTT
GGGACCTATGTTTTTCTTGTTTTTTTGCTCACCCTTTGTGTAGGAGGCACCCTGTCACGTCTGTGGTTGC
GTGTATGCCTTCCTTCCCCTTATTCGCTTCTTCCTGTCGTGTCACACCTCTTTCTCCCTCTCCCTTTCCG
CCTTTTCTTTCAATCTTGTTTTCTCGACCAGCCCTACTAGAGGAGAAAGAATAGTAACCCTTTCATCAAA
GAAAATAGTTCAAACGAATTGCTAGCTTAAGCTTGATCTAGAACTAGTGATGAAAAAGCCTGAACTCACC
GCGACGTCTGTCGAGAAGTTTCTGATCGAAAAGTTCGACAGCGTCTCCGACCTGATGCAGCTCTCGGAGG
GCGAAGAATCTCGTGCTTTCAGCTTCGATGTAGGAGGGCGTGGATATGTCCTGCGGGTAAATAGCTGCGC
CGATGGTTTCTACAAAGATCGTTATGTTTATCGGCACTTTGCATCGGCCGCGCTCCCGATTCCGGAAGTG
CTTGACATTGGGGAATTCAGCGAGAGCCTGACCTATTGCATCTCCCGCCGTGCACAGGGTGTCACGTTGC
AAGACCTGCCTGAAACCGAACTGCCCGCTGTTCTGCAGCCGGTCGCGGAGGCCATGGATGCGATCGCTGC
GGCCGATCTTAGCCAGACGAGCGGGTTCGGCCCATTCGGACCGCAAGGAATCGGTCAATACACTACATGG
CGTGATTTCATATGCGCGATTGCTGATCCCCATGTGTATCACTGGCAAACTGTGATGGACGACACCGTCA
GTGCGTCCGTCGCGCAGGCTCTCGATGAGCTGATGCTTTGGGCCGAGGACTGCCCCGAAGTCCGGCACCT
CGTGCACGCGGATTTCGGCTCCAACAATGTCCTGACGGACAATGGCCGCATAACAGCGGTCATTGACTGG
AGCGAGGCGATGTTCGGGGATTCCCAATACGAGGTCGCCAACATCTTCTTCTGGAGGCCGTGGTTGGCTT
GTATGGAGCAGCAGACGCGCTACTTCGAGCGGAGGCATCCGGAGCTTGCAGGATCGCCGCGGCTCCGGGC
GTATATGCTCCGCATTGGTCTTGACCAACTCTATCAGAGCTTGGTTGACGGCAATTTCGATGATGCAGCT
TGGGCGCAGGGTCGATGCGACGCAATCGTCCGATCCGGAGCCGGGACTGTCGGGCGTACACAAATCGCCC
GCAGAAGCGCGGCCGTCTGGACCGATGGCTGTGTAGAAGTACTCGCCGATAGTGGAAACCGACGCCCCAG
CACTCGTCCGAGGGCAAAGGAATCTTCTAGAAAAAATCACTAGTGAATTCGCGGCCGCCTGCAGGTCGAC
CATATGGGAGAGCTCCCAACGCGTTGGATGCATAGCTTGAGTATTCTATAGTGTCACCTAAATAGCTTGG
CGTAATCATGGTCATAGCTGTTTCCTGTGTGAAATTGTTATCCGCTCACAATTCCACACAACATACGAGC
CGGAAGCATAAAGTGTAAAGCCTGGGGTGCCTAATGAGTGAGCTAACTCACATTAATTGCGTTGCGCTCA
CTGCCCGCTTTCCAGTCGGGAAACCTGTCGTGCCAGCTGCATTAATGAATCGGCCAACGCGCGGGGAGAG
GCGGTTTGCGTATTGGGCGCTCTTCCGCTTCCTCGCTCACTGACTCGCTGCGCTCGGTCGTTCGGCTGCG
GCGAGCGGTATCAGCTCACTCAAAGGCGGTAATACGGTTATCCACAGAATCAGGGGATAACGCAGGAAAG
AACATGTGAGCAAAAGGCCAGCAAAAGGCCAGGAACCGTAAAAAGGCCGCGTTGCTGGCGTTTTTCCATA
GGCTCCGCCCCCCTGACGAGCATCACAAAAATCGACGCTCAAGTCAGAGGTGGCGAAACCCGACAGGACT
ATAAAGATACCAGGCGTTTCCCCCTGGAAGCTCCCTCGTGCGCTCTCCTGTTCCGACCCTGCCGCTTACC
GGATACCTGTCCGCCTTTCTCCCTTCGGGAAGCGTGGCGCTTTCTCATAGCTCACGCTGTAGGTATCTCA
GTTCGGTGTAGGTCGTTCGCTCCAAGCTGGGCTGTGTGCACGAACCCCCCGTTCAGCCCGACCGCTGCGC
CTTATCCGGTAACTATCGTCTTGAGTCCAACCCGGTAAGACACGACTTATCGCCACTGGCAGCAGCCACT
GGTAACAGGATTAGCAGAGCGAGGTATGTAGGCGGTGCTACAGAGTTCTTGAAGTGGTGGCCTAACTACG
GCTACACTAGAAGGACAGTATTTGGTATCTGCGCTCTGCTGAAGCCAGTTACCTTCGGAAAAAGAGTTGG
TAGCTCTTGATCCGGCAAACAAACCACCGCTGGTAGCGGTGGTTTTTTTGTTTGCAAGCAGCAGATTACG
CGCAGAAAAAAAGGATCTCAAGAAGATCCTTTGATCTTTTCTACGGGGTCTGACGCTCAGTGGAACGAAA
ACTCACGTTAAGGGATTTTGGTCATGAGATTATCAAAAAGGATCTTCACCTAGATCCTTTTAAATTAAAA
ATGAAGTTTTAAATCAATCTAAAGTATATATGAGTAAACTTGGTCTGACAGTTACCAATGCTTAATCAGT
GAGGCACCTATCTCAGCGATCTGTCTATTTCGTTCATCCATAGTTGCCTGACTCCCCGTCGTGTAGATAA
CTACGATACGGGAGGGCTTACCATCTGGCCCCAGTGCTGCAATGATACCGCGAGACCCACGCTCACCGGC
TCCAGATTTATCAGCAATAAACCAGCCAGCCGGAAGGGCCGAGCGCAGAAGTGGTCCTGCAACTTTATCC
GCCTCCATCCAGTCTATTAATTGTTGCCGGGAAGCTAGAGTAAGTAGTTCGCCAGTTAATAGTTTGCGCA
ACGTTGTTGGCATTGCTACAGGCATCGTGGTGTCACGCTCGTCGTTTGGTATGGCTTCATTCAGCTCCGG
TTCCCAACGATCAAGGCGAGTTACATGATCCCCCATGTTGTGCAAAAAAGCGGTTAGCTCCTTCGGTCCT
CCGATCGTTGTCAGAAGTAAGTTGGCCGCAGTGTTATCACTCATGGTTATGGCAGCACTGCATAATTCTC
TTACTGTCATGCCATCCGTAAGATGCTTTTCTGTGACTGGTGAGTACTCAACCAAGTCATTCTGAGAATA
GTGTATGCGGCGACCGAGTTGCTCTTGCCCGGCGTCAATACGGGATAATACCGCGCCACATAGCAGAACT
TTAAAAGTGCTCATCATTGGAAAACGTTCTTCGGGGCGAAAACTCTCAAGGATCTTACCGCTGTTGAGAT
CCAGTTCGATGTAACCCACTCGTGCACCCAACTGATCTTCAGCATCTTTTACTTTCACCAGCGTTTCTGG
GTGAGCAAAAACAGGAAGGCAAAATGCCGCAAAAAAGGGAATAAGGGCGACACGGAAATGTTGAATACTC
ATACTCTTCCTTTTTCAATATTATTGAAGCATTTATCAGGGTTATTGTCTCATGAGCGGATACATATTTG
AATGTATTTAGAAAAATAAACAAATAGGGGTTCCGCGCACATTTCCCCGAAAAGTGCCACCTGTATGCGG
TGTGAAATACCGCACAGATGCGTAAGGAGAAAATACCGCATCAGGCGAAATTGTAAACGTTAATATTTTG
TTAAAATTCGCGTTAAATATTTGTTAAATCAGCTCATTTTTTAACCAATAGGCCGAAATCGGCAAAATCC
CTTATAAATCAAAAGAATAGACCGAGATAGGGT
[37 nt withheld, positions 4094-4130]
AAAGAACGTGGACTCCAACGTCAAAGG
[64 nt withheld, positions 4158-4221]
CGGTCGAGGTGCCGTAAAGCT
[56 nt withheld, positions 4243-4298]
G
[124 nt withheld, positions 4300-4423]
CCATTCGCCATTCAGGCTGCGCAACTGTTGGGAAGGGCGATCGGTGCGGGCCTCTTCGCTATTACGCCAG
CTGGCGAAAGGGGGATGTGCTGCAAGGCGATTAAGTTGGGTAACGCCAGGGTTTTCCCAGTCACGACGTT
GTAAAACGACGGCCAGTGAATTGTAATACGACTCACTATA
Features (pLannotate 1.2.2; 15 found; start..end, strand, type, name):
     71..92      -  misc_feature   MCS (fragment): pBluescript multiple cloning site
    610..1632    +  CDS            hph: KHYB_ECOLX - Experimental evidence at protein level: Swiss-Prot protein existence level 1. The aminoglycoside phosphotransferases achieve inactivation of their antibiotic substrates by phosphorylation. Only phosphorylates hygromycin and closely related compounds such as demethyl analogs and destomycin. From Escherichia coli.
   1651..1713    -  CDS            VESPI_VESMG (fragment): Experimental evidence at protein level: Swiss-Prot protein existence level 1. Shows contractile activity on isolated ileum smooth muscle. From Vespa magnifica (Hornet).
   1725..1743    -  promoter       SP6 promoter: promoter for bacteriophage SP6 RNA polymerase
   1785..1801    -  protein_bind   lac operator: The lac repressor binds to the lac operator to inhibit transcription in E. coli. This inhibition can be relieved by adding lactose or isopropyl-β-D-thiogalactopyranoside (IPTG). lac repressor encoded by lacI
   1809..1839    -  promoter       lac promoter: promoter for the E. coli lac operon
   1854..1875    -  protein_bind   CAP binding site: CAP binding activates transcription in the presence of cAMP. E. coli catabolite activator protein
   1888..1980    -  CDS            lacI (fragment): lac repressor; lacI; The lac repressor binds to the lac operator to inhibit transcription in E. coli. This inhibition can be relieved by adding lactose or isopropyl-β-D-thiogalactopyranoside (IPTG).
   2163..2751    -  rep_origin     ori: high-copy-number ColE1/pMB1/pBR322/pUC origin of replication
   2922..3782    -  CDS            AmpR: β-lactamase; bla; confers resistance to ampicillin, carbenicillin, and related antibiotics
   3783..3887    -  promoter       AmpR promoter: bla
   3914..3965    +  misc_feature   bom (fragment): basis of mobility region from pBR322
   3968..4423    -  rep_origin     f1 ori (sequence partly withheld): f1 bacteriophage origin of replication; arrow indicates direction of (+) strand synthesis
   4427..4584    -  CDS            lacZα (fragment): LacZα fragment of β-galactosidase; lacZ fragment
   4587..2       +  promoter       T7 promoter (across the origin): promoter for bacteriophage T7 RNA polymerase
