[The description below was written by a language model from this plasmid's Addgene catalogue record and pLannotate feature annotations shown in this document.]
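Description:
pDS67 is a small E. coli cloning plasmid built on the pGEM-T Easy backbone that carries a tagging and selection cassette for genetic manipulation of Trypanosoma brucei. It belongs to a set of constructs developed for making null and conditional null mutants in this parasite using Cre recombinase and loxP. In bacteria it replicates from a high-copy ColE1/pUC-type origin and is selected with ampicillin through the β-lactamase gene. The usual pGEM elements are also present: an f1 origin, flanking T7 and SP6 phage promoters, and remnants of the lac promoter/operator and lacZα region that surround the cloning site. The catalogue lists the size as about 4.5 kb, while the deposited full sequence is 4,603 nt.

The insert is described as a triple MYC epitope tag followed by a tubulin (TUB) intergenic region and the hygromycin resistance gene, modified from an earlier published design. In trypanosomes, intergenic regions supply the trans-splicing and polyadenylation signals needed to process adjacent coding sequences. The arrangement is therefore consistent with a cassette that fuses 3xMYC to the end of a target gene while providing processing signals for the downstream hygromycin phosphotransferase marker, which is used to select transfected parasites. No dedicated trypanosome promoter is recorded.

The automated annotation detects only the hph coding sequence within the insert. The MYC repeats and the tubulin intergenic region, which presumably lie in the unannotated stretch upstream of hph, are not called. No loxP sites are annotated despite the Cre/Lox classification. A short hit to a hornet peptide downstream of hph is most likely a spurious match. The record does not state how the cassette is targeted to a locus.
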