Addgene plasmid #48365: pDS67
Purpose: 3XMYC-intergenic region of TUB-HYG (modified from PMID 16269191)
Depositing lab: George Cross. Depositing organization: Rockefeller University. Publication: Strategies to construct null and conditional null Trypanosoma brucei mutants using Cre-recombinase and loxP. Kim HS, Li Z, Boothroyd C, Cross GA. Mol Biochem Parasitol. 2013 Aug 13;191(1):16-19. doi: 10.1016/j.molbiopara.2013.08.001. PubMed 23954366.
Backbone
  Vector backbone: pGEM-T Easy
  Backbone manufacturer: Promega
  Total vector size (bp): 4500
  Vector type: Cre/Lox ; Knockout in T. Brucei
  Selectable markers: Hygromycin
Growth in bacteria
  Bacterial resistance: Ampicillin, 100 μg/mL
  Growth temperature: 37°C
  Growth strain: DH5alpha
  Copy number: Unknown
Gene/Insert
  Gene/Insert name: 3XMYC-intergenic region of TUB-HYG (modified from PMID 16269191)
  Species: T. brucei
  Cloning method: Unknown
  Sequencing primers: 5′ tb#44 CTGGTTAGTATGGACTTCTCTAGA; 3′ pBRrevBam
Terms and licenses: Academic/Nonprofit Terms; Industry Terms: Not Available to Industry
Depositor comments: For additional information, see http://tryps.rockefeller.edu/trypsru2_cre-lox.html
How to cite: pDS67 was a gift from George Cross (Addgene plasmid # 48365 ; http://n2t.net/addgene:48365 ; RRID:Addgene_48365)
