>Addgene plasmid #48365 | pDS67 | addgene partial sequence | sequence record 72707 | Hygro-F 5'-gacggcaatttcgatgatg-3'
GCGACGCAATCGTCCGATCCGGAGCCGGGACTGTCGGGCGTACACAAATCGCCCGCAGAAGCGCGGCCGT
CTGGACCGATGGCTGTGTAGAAGTACTCGCCGATAGTGGAAACCGACGCCCCAGCACTCGTCCGAGGGCA
AAGGAATCTTCTAGAAAAAATCACTAGTGAATTCGCGGCCGCCTGCAGGTCGACCATATGGGAGAGCTCC
CAACGCGTTGGATGCATAGCTTGAGTATTCTATAGTGTCACCTAAATAGCTTGGCGTAATCATGGTCATA
GCTGTTTCCTGTGTGAAATTGTTATCCGCTCACAATTCCACACAACATACGAGCCGGAAGCATAAAGTGT
AAAGCCTGGGGTGCCTAATGAGTGAGCTAACTCACATTAATTGCGTTGCGCTCACTGCCCGCTTTCCAGT
CGGGAAACCTGTCGTGCCAGCTGCATTAATGAATCGGCCAACGCGCGGGGAGAGGCGGTTTGCGTATTGG
GCGCTCTTCCGCTTCCTCGCTCACTGACTCGCTGCGCTCGGTCGTTCGGCTGCGGCGAGCGGTATCAGCT
CACTCAAAGGCGGTAATACGGTTATCCACAGAATCAGGGGATAACGCAGGAAAGAACATGTGAGCAAAAG
GCCAGCAAAAGGCCAGGAACCGTAAAAAGGCCGCGTTGCTGGCGTTTTTCCATAGGCTCCGCCCCCCTGA
CGAGCATCACAAAAATCGACGCTCAAGTCAGAGGTGGCGAAACCCGACAGGACTATAAAGATACCAGGCG
TTTCCCCCTGGAAGCTCCCTCGTGCGCTCTCCTGTTCCGACCCTGCCGCTTACCGGATACCTGTCCGCCT
TTCTCCCTTCGGGAAGCGTGGCGCTTTCTCATAGCTCACGCTGTAGGTATCTCAGTTCGGTGTAGGTCGT
TCGCTCCAAGCTGGGCTGTGTGCACGAACCCCCCGTTCAGCCCGACCGCTGCGCCTTATCCGGTAACTAT
CGTCTTGAGTCCAACCCGGTAAGACACGACTTATCGCCACTGGCAGCAGCCACTGGTAACAGGATTAGCA
GAGCGAGGTATGTAGGCGGTGCTACAGAGTTCTTGAAGTGGTGGCCTA
