>Addgene plasmid #48365 | pDS67 | addgene partial sequence | sequence record 72710 | Hygro-R 5'-tatccacgccctcctacatc-3'
GAGATTCTTCGCCCTCCGAGAGCTGCATCAGGTCGGAGACGCTGTCGAACTTTTCGATCAGAAACTTCTC
GACAGACGTCGCGGTGAGTTCAGGCTTTTTCATCACTAGTTCTAGATCAAGCTTAAGCTAGCAATTCGTT
TGAACTATTTTCTTTGATGAAAGGGTTACTATTCTTTCTCCTCTAGTAGGGCTGGTCGAGAAAACAAGAT
TGAAAGAAAAGGCGGAAAGGGAGAGGGAGAAAGAGGTGTGACACGACAGGAAGAAGCGAATAAGGGGAAG
GAAGGCATACACGCAACCACAGACGTGACAGGGTGCCTCCTACACAAAGGGTGAGCAAAAAAACAAGAAA
AACATAGGTCCCAAGCGAATTAAAAACATTTGAGACAGAAAACAAATTCACAAAAGAAAGAAAGAAAGAA
CATAAATGAAAACCTACACATGGTGCGACGTTGTCACACTTTGTCGACGGCCGCACTAGATCACAGCAGA
TCCTCCTCTGAGATCAGCTTCTGCTCCTCGGATCTCAGCAGATCCTCCTCCGAGATCAGCTTCTGCTCCT
CGGATCTCAGCAGATCCTCCTCCGAGATCAGCTTCTGCTCCTCGGATCTCGATCGGCCGCCCTCGAGGGG
GGGCCCGGTACCAGATCTAAAAATCGAATTCCCGCGGCCGCCATGGCGGCCGGGAGCATGCGACGTCGGG
CCCAATTCGCCCTATAGTGAGTCGTATTACAATTCACTGGCCGTCGTTTTACAACGTCGTGACTGGGAAA
ACCCTGGCGTTACCCAACTTAATCGCCTTGCAGCACATCCCCCTTTCGCCAGCTGGCGTAATAGCGAAGA
GGCCCGCACCGATCGCCCTTCCCAACAGTTGCGCAGCCTGAATGGCGAATGG
[124 nt withheld, positions 893-1016]
C
[70 nt withheld, positions 1018-1087]
